Addgene plasmid #82387: pCas35
Purpose: sgRNA targeting cpcB expressed from aTc inducible system in pEZ03 in the NS1 locus with kanamycin resistance
Depositing lab: Brian Pfleger. Depositing organization: University of Wisconsin, Madison. Publication: CRISPR interference as a titratable, trans-acting regulatory tool for metabolic engineering in the cyanobacterium Synechococcus sp. strain PCC 7002. Gordon GC, Korosh TC, Cameron JC, Markley AL, Begemann MB, Pfleger BF. Metab Eng. 2016 Jul 29. pii: S1096-7176(16)30062-3. doi: 10.1016/j.ymben.2016.07.007. PubMed 27481676.
Backbone
  Vector backbone: pUC19
  Total vector size (bp): 6423
Growth in bacteria
  Bacterial resistance: Ampicillin, 100 μg/mL
  Growth temperature: 37°C
  Growth strain: DH5alpha
  Copy number: High Copy
Gene/Insert
  Gene/Insert name: gRNA
  gRNA/shRNA sequence: cpcB
  Promoter: PEZ3
  Cloning method: Gibson Cloning
  Sequencing primers: 5′ TTGGGTAACGCCAGGGT; 3′ GCTTCCGGCTCGTATGTTGTG
Terms and licenses: Academic/Nonprofit Terms; Industry Terms: Not Available to Industry
How to cite: pCas35 was a gift from Brian Pfleger (Addgene plasmid # 82387 ; http://n2t.net/addgene:82387 ; RRID:Addgene_82387)
