[The description below was written by a language model from this plasmid's Addgene catalogue record, the feature table of its GenBank file and pLannotate feature annotations shown in this document.]
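Description:
pCas35 is a 6.4 kb pUC19-based integration plasmid built to deliver an inducible single guide RNA into the chromosome of the cyanobacterium Synechococcus sp. PCC 7002 for CRISPR interference. In E. coli it is maintained at high copy through the pMB1/pUC origin and selected with ampicillin via the backbone β-lactamase gene. The cargo replaces most of the pUC19 cloning region, leaving a remnant of lacZα. It is flanked by two homology arms labelled NS1 Top and NS1 Bottom, which carry sequence from the SYNPCC7002_A0935 and A0936 loci. These arms direct double-crossover recombination of the cassette into the NS1 neutral site, and integrants are selected with the kanamycin resistance cassette that sits between them.

The payload is an anhydrotetracycline-responsive expression system. A tetR gene fused to an ssrA (LVA) degradation tag lies on the reverse strand next to a region annotated as the J23113 constitutive promoter and an RBS, followed by T7 terminator sequence. Facing the other way, the PEZ3 promoter has tet operator sites placed around its -35 and -10 elements, so TetR represses it until inducer is added. From the annotated transcription start it drives a 20-nt spacer targeting cpcB, fused to the S. pyogenes Cas9-binding handle and terminator. A spacer segment and the rrnB terminator lie downstream.

No Cas9 or dCas9 gene is annotated on this plasmid, so the nuclease-dead protein must be supplied separately in the host. The construct is used for titratable, trans-acting knockdown of cpcB as a demonstration of CRISPRi in this organism. The sequenced record differs from the depositor's map by only a few nucleotides in length.
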