LOCUS       Exported 6423 bp ds-DNA circular SYN 21-MAR-2016
DEFINITION  synthetic circular DNA
ACCESSION   .
VERSION     .
KEYWORDS    pCas35
SOURCE      synthetic DNA construct
  ORGANISM  synthetic DNA construct
REFERENCE   1 (bases 1 to 6423)
  AUTHORS   .
  TITLE     Direct Submission
  JOURNAL   Exported Monday, Mar 21, 2016 from SnapGene 3.1.1
            http://www.snapgene.com
COMMENT     LOCUS pUC19 2686 bp DNA circular 18-OCT-2007
DEFINITION  Cloning vector pUC19, complete sequence.
ACCESSION
VERSION
KEYWORDS    .
SOURCE      Cloning vector pUC19
  ORGANISM  Cloning vector pUC19 other sequences; artificial sequences; vectors.
REFERENCE   1 (bases 1 to 2686)
  AUTHORS   New England Biolabs.
  TITLE     Direct Submission
  JOURNAL   Submitted (18-OCT-2007) Research Department, New England Biolabs,
            240 County Road, Ipswich, MA 01938, USA
COMMENT     See also GenBank accession L09137.
FEATURES             Location/Qualifiers
     source          1..6423
                     /organism="synthetic DNA construct"
                     /mol_type="other DNA"
     CDS             complement(146..397)
                     /codon_start=1
                     /note="beta-galactosidase alpha fragment"
                     /translation="SLAVVLQRRDWENPGVTQLNRLAAHPPFASWRNSEEARTDRPSQQ
                     LRSLNGEWRLMRYFLLTHLCGISHRIWCTLSTICSDAA"
     misc_feature    397..1276
                     /note="NS1 Top"
     gene            397..1014
                     /note="SYNPCC7002_A0935"
     misc_feature    1278..1298
                     /note="tetR Insert Fwd"
     misc_feature    1337..1377
                     /note="T7 terminator"
     gene            complement(1413..1449)
                     /note="ssRa"
     gene            complement(1450..2069)
                     /note="tetR"
     RBS             2076..2087
                     /note="RBS"
     misc_feature    2096..2130
                     /note="J23113 Promoter"
     misc_feature    complement(2112..2150)
                     /note="TetR"
                     /note="TetR (TetO2*) Ins Rev"
     misc_feature    2132..2205
                     /note="Promoter"
     misc_feature    2152..2168
                     /note="TetO1"
     -10_signal      2169..2174
                     /note="-35"
     misc_feature    2175..2191
                     /note="TetO1"
     -10_signal      2192..2198
                     /note="-10"
     misc_feature    2199
                     /note="TSS from EZ3"
     misc_feature    2206..2225
                     /note="sgRNA cpcB"
     misc_feature    2206..2225
                     /note="gBlock NS1 sgRNA YFP"
     misc_feature    2226..2267
                     /note="cas9 Handle"
     misc_feature    2268..2308
                     /note="S. pyogenes terminator"
     misc_feature    2309..2409
                     /note="Spacer Included in Qi et. al. 2013"
                     /note="Spacer Included in Qi et. al. 2013 ""Repurposing
                     CRISPR..."""
     terminator      2410..2675
                     /note="rrnB_terminator"
     misc_feature    2676..3676
                     /note="KanR Cassette"
     CDS             2777..3592
                     /note="KanR"
     misc_feature    3678..4188
                     /note="NS1 Bottom"
     gene            complement(3768..4160)
                     /note="SYNPCC7002_A0936"
     misc_feature    4189..4213
                     /note="Untitled"
     rep_origin      complement(4604..5192)
                     /direction=LEFT
                     /note="pMB1 origin of replication"
                     /note="pMB1 origin of replication (counter-clockwise)
                     (RNAII -35 to RNA/DNA switch point)"
     misc_RNA        complement(4604..5156)
                     /note="RNAII transcript (complementary strand)"
     -35_signal      5010..5015
                     /note="RNAI promoter (clockwise); TTGAAG"
     -10_signal      5032..5037
                     /note="RNAI promoter (clockwise); GCTACA"
     misc_RNA        5046..5153
                     /note="RNAI transcript"
     -10_signal      complement(5166..5171)
                     /note="RNAII promoter"
                     /note="RNAII promoter (counter-clockwise); CGTAAT"
     -35_signal      complement(5187..5192)
                     /note="RNAII promoter"
                     /note="RNAII promoter (counter-clockwise); TTGAGA"
     CDS             complement(5363..6223)
                     /codon_start=1
                     /note="beta-lactamase"
                     /note="ampR (confers resistance to ampicillin)"
                     /translation="MSIQHFRVALIPFFAAFCLPVFAHPETLVKVKDAEDQLGARVGYI
                     ELDLNSGKILESFRPEERFPMMSTFKVLLCGAVLSRIDAGQEQLGRRIHYSQNDLVEYS
                     PVTEKHLTDGMTVRELCSAAITMSDNTAANLLLTTIGGPKELTAFLHNMGDHVTRLDRW
                     EPELNEAIPNDERDTTMPVAMATTLRKLLTGELLTLASRQQLIDWMEADKVAGPLLRSA
                     LPAGWFIADKSGAGERGSRGIIAALGPDGKPSRIVVIYTTGSQATMDERNRQIAEIGAS
                     LIKHW"
     -10_signal      complement(6267..6272)
                     /note="bla promoter (counter-clockwise); GAGACA"
     -35_signal      complement(6288..6293)
                     /note="bla promoter (counter-clockwise); TTCAAA"
ORIGIN
        1 tcgcgcgttt cggtgatgac ggtgaaaacc tctgacacat gcagctcccg gagacggtca
       61 cagcttgtct gtaagcggat gccgggagca gacaagcccg tcagggcgcg tcagcgggtg
      121 ttggcgggtg tcggggctgg cttaactatg cggcatcaga gcagattgta ctgagagtgc
      181 accatatgcg gtgtgaaata ccgcacagat gcgtaaggag aaaataccgc atcaggcgcc
      241 attcgccatt caggctgcgc aactgttggg aagggcgatc ggtgcgggcc tcttcgctat
      301 tacgccagct ggcgaaaggg ggatgtgctg caaggcgatt aagttgggta acgccagggt
      361 tttcccagtc acgacgttgt aaaacgacgg ccagtgatgt ttggtcgaaa attcttcaca
      421 cttttaacgg ctgtctccac agtgttcctg actcctattt acggagcggc tcaaacgatg
      481 caagatcaaa gtaatacgat gaataatgaa aattcattgg ggaatagtgc gactggggta
      541 gtcaaccaaa ccgctgtgta caacttaggt caaagtgcca cctacggttt tagagggatc
      601 gtttgtcccc gcccttcctt tgtgctcagt ggctctgcaa atggcaatac atttgatggg
      661 gagagttcaa attcctacgc tctttccggt gccattattg tgcccctcgg tggtcaagtg
      721 ggcagcaact gtagagattt cagcactacc ctactggaaa gagaacaagc cgaattagca
      781 aagtttcaaa tccaatcttc agcggaaaca gtcaaacttt gtgctgacat gatttcttca
      841 ggcattcaag tagatccaga ggtttatcca gtactggcgc ggcaatgttc tgcagttcgg
      901 ttggtttcac aaggacgggc ttctagcaca aatgaagccc gacaaaatga atcgactcac
      961 aataagctag atgatgatgt agaattgtct gctaattact taaaaactga gtaaatataa
     1021 tattttgaat agtgaggaaa aatatctcaa aggctatatg aaaataaaaa aagagcggct
     1081 aaaaaatctt cagcttacag tgacgcctgt ctttgcattc taaagcacta aaacacagtc
     1141 gtttttttac tgactccaag tgtttttatt actatactta gaaattcgtc aaataggcat
     1201 gaaattgctg tattaaaata tcctactgta tcttttagtt cacactattt ttcttgagtt
     1261 aattttgtat caataactat aaacgcagaa aggcccaccc gaaggtgagc cagtgtgact
     1321 ctagtagaga gcgttcaacc ccttggggcc tctaaacggg tcttgagggg ttttttgtct
     1381 agtagtgatc tacactagca ctatcagtgt tattaagcta ctaaagcgta gttttcgtcg
     1441 tttgcagcgg acccactttc acatttaagt tgtttttcta atccgcatat gatcaattca
     1501 aggccgaata agaaggctgg ctctgcacct tggtgatcaa ataattcgat agcttgtcgt
     1561 aataatggcg gcatactatc agtagtaggt gtttcccttt cttctttagc gacttgatgc
     1621 tcttgatctt ccaatacgca acctaaagta aaatgcccca cagcgctgag tgcatataat
     1681 gcattctcta gtgaaaaacc ttgttggcat aaaaaggcta attgattttc gagagtttca
     1741 tactgttttt ctgtaggccg tgtacctaaa tgtacttttg ctccatcgcg atgacttagt
     1801 aaagcacatc taaaactttt agcgttatta cgtaaaaaat cttgccagct ttccccttct
     1861 aaagggcaaa agtgagtatg gtgcctatct aacatctcaa tggctaaggc gtcgagcaaa
     1921 gcccgcttat tttttacatg ccaatacaat gtaggctgct ctacacctag cttctgggcg
     1981 agtttacggg ttgttaaacc ttcgattccg acctcattaa gcagctctaa tgcgctgtta
     2041 atcactttac ttttatctaa tctggacatc tagtatttct cctctttctc tagtagctag
     2101 cataatccct aggactgagc tagccatcag gttaacaaaa aagcaggaat atccctatca
     2161 gtgatagaca gacatcccta tcagtgatag agtataaagt taactgctag aaatgaactc
     2221 acctcgtttt agagctagaa atagcaagtt aaaataaggc tagtccgtta tcaacttgaa
     2281 aaagtggcac cgagtcggtg ctttttttga agcttgggcc cgaacaaaaa ctcatctcag
     2341 aagaggatct gaatagcgcc gtcgatcatc atcatcatca tcattgagtt taaacggtct
     2401 ccagcttggc tgttttggcg gatgagagaa gattttcagc ctgatacaga ttaaatcaga
     2461 acgcagaagc ggtctgataa aacagaattt gcctggcggc agtagcgcgg tggtcccacc
     2521 tgaccccatg ccgaactcag aagtgaaacg ccgtagcgcc gatggtagtg tggggtctcc
     2581 ccatgcgaga gtagggaact gccaggcatc aaataaaacg aaaggcccag tctttcgact
     2641 gagcctttcg ttttatctgt tgtttgtcgg tgaactacgg ggtctgacgc tcagtggaac
     2701 gaaaactcac gttaagggat tttggtcatg aacaataaaa ctgtctgctt acataaacag
     2761 taatacaagg ggtgttatga gccatattca acgggaaacg tcttgctcta ggccgcgatt
     2821 aaattccaac atggatgctg atttatatgg gtataaatgg gctcgcgata atgtcgggca
     2881 atcaggtgcg acaatctatc gattgtatgg gaagcccgat gcgccagagt tgtttctgaa
     2941 acatggcaaa ggtagcgttg ccaatgatgt tacagatgag atggtcagac taaactggct
     3001 gacggaattt atgcctcttc cgaccatcaa gcattttatc cgtactcctg atgatgcatg
     3061 gttactcacc actgcgatcc ccgggaaaac agcattccag gtattagaag aatatcctga
     3121 ttcaggtgaa aatattgttg atgcgctggc agtgttcctg cgccggttgc attcgattcc
     3181 tgtttgtaat tgtcctttta acagcgatcg cgtatttcgt ctcgctcagg cgcaatcacg
     3241 aatgaataac ggtttggttg atgcgagtga ttttgatgac gagcgtaatg gctggcctgt
     3301 tgaacaagtc tggaaagaaa tgcataaact tttgccattc tcaccggatt cagtcgtcac
     3361 tcatggtgat ttctcacttg ataaccttat ttttgacgag gggaaattaa taggttgtat
     3421 tgatgttgga cgagtcggaa tcgcagaccg ataccaggat cttgccatcc tatggaactg
     3481 cctcggtgag ttttctcctt cattacagaa acggcttttt caaaaatatg gtattgataa
     3541 tcctgatatg aataaattgc agtttcattt gatgctcgat gagtttttct aagaattaat
     3601 tcatgagcgg atacatattt gaatgtattt agaaaaataa acaaataggg gttccgcgca
     3661 catttccccg aaaaggtgga tccgaaaata aagtcaaagt gcttctataa tttaagatct
     3721 atttttaaac agtacagctt tacagaaaga aaaaccagaa gggacgccta ttttatctcg
     3781 ttttcttccc agagtagcag gacatttttt tctgtaaaag cagagcaatt tgtactgaaa
     3841 tcattatcaa taatgacatt agattcttcg atcaagacat ctgtaccgtt gcttatatct
     3901 gcttcagagc ctaatacaat ggggtattgt ggttgttgac atgcagcatt aacgagtact
     3961 ttgactggga atacaaccga atcatcgcta taggtgtaga cattggcgtg gtagtaatag
     4021 gtatagtcat catagtcgta attatattca taaccatacc gatactggta atcaaaatca
     4081 ataaatacag gttcactttt tgcctgttga acaacgataa atgatagacc actaagggct
     4141 gctgtaaaca gtttattcat tttgctttct ccatcccttg acttaatttg gcgtaatcat
     4201 ggtcatagct gtttcctgtg tgaaattgtt atccgctcac aattccacac aacatacgag
     4261 ccggaagcat aaagtgtaaa gcctggggtg cctaatgagt gagctaactc acattaattg
     4321 cgttgcgctc actgcccgct ttccagtcgg gaaacctgtc gtgccagctg cattaatgaa
     4381 tcggccaacg cgcggggaga ggcggtttgc gtattgggcg ctcttccgct tcctcgctca
     4441 ctgactcgct gcgctcggtc gttcggctgc ggcgagcggt atcagctcac tcaaaggcgg
     4501 taatacggtt atccacagaa tcaggggata acgcaggaaa gaacatgtga gcaaaaggcc
     4561 agcaaaaggc caggaaccgt aaaaaggccg cgttgctggc gtttttccat aggctccgcc
     4621 cccctgacga gcatcacaaa aatcgacgct caagtcagag gtggcgaaac ccgacaggac
     4681 tataaagata ccaggcgttt ccccctggaa gctccctcgt gcgctctcct gttccgaccc
     4741 tgccgcttac cggatacctg tccgcctttc tcccttcggg aagcgtggcg ctttctcata
     4801 gctcacgctg taggtatctc agttcggtgt aggtcgttcg ctccaagctg ggctgtgtgc
     4861 acgaaccccc cgttcagccc gaccgctgcg ccttatccgg taactatcgt cttgagtcca
     4921 acccggtaag acacgactta tcgccactgg cagcagccac tggtaacagg attagcagag
     4981 cgaggtatgt aggcggtgct acagagttct tgaagtggtg gcctaactac ggctacacta
     5041 gaagaacagt atttggtatc tgcgctctgc tgaagccagt taccttcgga aaaagagttg
     5101 gtagctcttg atccggcaaa caaaccaccg ctggtagcgg tggttttttt gtttgcaagc
     5161 agcagattac gcgcagaaaa aaaggatctc aagaagatcc tttgatcttt tctacggggt
     5221 ctgacgctca gtggaacgaa aactcacgtt aagggatttt ggtcatgaga ttatcaaaaa
     5281 ggatcttcac ctagatcctt ttaaattaaa aatgaagttt taaatcaatc taaagtatat
     5341 atgagtaaac ttggtctgac agttaccaat gcttaatcag tgaggcacct atctcagcga
     5401 tctgtctatt tcgttcatcc atagttgcct gactccccgt cgtgtagata actacgatac
     5461 gggagggctt accatctggc cccagtgctg caatgatacc gcgagaccca cgctcaccgg
     5521 ctccagattt atcagcaata aaccagccag ccggaagggc cgagcgcaga agtggtcctg
     5581 caactttatc cgcctccatc cagtctatta attgttgccg ggaagctaga gtaagtagtt
     5641 cgccagttaa tagtttgcgc aacgttgttg ccattgctac aggcatcgtg gtgtcacgct
     5701 cgtcgtttgg tatggcttca ttcagctccg gttcccaacg atcaaggcga gttacatgat
     5761 cccccatgtt gtgcaaaaaa gcggttagct ccttcggtcc tccgatcgtt gtcagaagta
     5821 agttggccgc agtgttatca ctcatggtta tggcagcact gcataattct cttactgtca
     5881 tgccatccgt aagatgcttt tctgtgactg gtgagtactc aaccaagtca ttctgagaat
     5941 agtgtatgcg gcgaccgagt tgctcttgcc cggcgtcaat acgggataat accgcgccac
     6001 atagcagaac tttaaaagtg ctcatcattg gaaaacgttc ttcggggcga aaactctcaa
     6061 ggatcttacc gctgttgaga tccagttcga tgtaacccac tcgtgcaccc aactgatctt
     6121 cagcatcttt tactttcacc agcgtttctg ggtgagcaaa aacaggaagg caaaatgccg
     6181 caaaaaaggg aataagggcg acacggaaat gttgaatact catactcttc ctttttcaat
     6241 attattgaag catttatcag ggttattgtc tcatgagcgg atacatattt gaatgtattt
     6301 agaaaaataa acaaataggg gttccgcgca catttccccg aaaagtgcca cctgacgtct
     6361 aagaaaccat tattatcatg acattaacct ataaaaatag gcgtatcacg aggccctttc
     6421 gtc
//
