Features (pLannotate 1.2.2; 23 found; start..end, strand, type, name):
    137..236     +  misc_feature   bom (fragment): basis of mobility region from pBR322
    242..397     -  CDS            lacZα (fragment): LacZα fragment of β-galactosidase; lacZ fragment
   1284..1311    -  terminator     T7Te terminator: phage T7 early transcription terminator
   1337..1377    +  terminator     T7 terminator (fragment): transcription terminator for bacteriophage T7 RNA polymerase
   1416..1448    -  CDS            ssrA tag (LVA): C-terminal peptide that mediates degradation in bacteria through the ClpXP and ClpAP proteases (McGinness et al., 2006) mutant LVA variant that confers accelerated degradation under some conditions (Andersen et al., 1998)
   1449..2069    -  CDS            tetR: TETR2_ECOLX - Experimental evidence at protein level: Swiss-Prot protein existence level 1. TetR is the repressor of the tetracycline resistance element; its N-terminal region forms a helix-turn-helix structure and binds DNA. Binding of tetracycline to TetR reduces the repressor affinity for the tetracycline resistance gene (tetA) promoter operator sites. From Escherichia coli.
   2108..2124    -  promoter       J23119(SpeI) promoter (fragment): bacterial promoter (Registry of Standard Biological Parts BBa J23119) modified to end with an SpeI site
   2152..2168    +  protein_bind   tet operator (fragment): tetO; bacterial operator O2 for the tetR and tetA genes tetracycline repressor TetR
   2175..2192    +  protein_bind   tet operator (fragment): tetO; bacterial operator O2 for the tetR and tetA genes tetracycline repressor TetR
   2226..2301    +  misc_RNA       gRNA scaffold: guide RNA scaffold for the Streptococcus pyogenes CRISPR/Cas9 system
   2367..2384    +  CDS            capTEV™ (fragment): composite tag for in vivo biotinylation, TEV protease cleavage, and 6xHis tagging
   2491..2606    +  ncRNA          5S rRNA: Accession: RF00001 - 5S ribosomal RNA
   2613..2656    +  terminator     rrnB T1 terminator: Escherichia coli rrnB; transcription terminator T1 from the E. coli rrnB gene
   2777..3592    +  CDS            KanR: aminoglycoside phosphotransferase; aph(3')-Ia; confers resistance to kanamycin in bacteria or G418 (Geneticin®) in eukaryotes
   3601..3658    -  promoter       AmpR promoter (fragment): bla
   4230..4246    -  protein_bind   lac operator: The lac repressor binds to the lac operator to inhibit transcription in E. coli. This inhibition can be relieved by adding lactose or isopropyl-β-D-thiogalactopyranoside (IPTG). lac repressor encoded by lacI
   4254..4284    -  promoter       lac promoter: promoter for the E. coli lac operon
   4299..4320    -  protein_bind   CAP binding site: CAP binding activates transcription in the presence of cAMP. E. coli catabolite activator protein
   4333..4425    -  CDS            lacI (fragment): lac repressor; lacI; The lac repressor binds to the lac operator to inhibit transcription in E. coli. This inhibition can be relieved by adding lactose or isopropyl-β-D-thiogalactopyranoside (IPTG).
   4608..5196    -  rep_origin     ori: high-copy-number ColE1/pMB1/pBR322/pUC origin of replication
   5367..6227    -  CDS            AmpR: β-lactamase; bla; confers resistance to ampicillin, carbenicillin, and related antibiotics
   6228..6332    -  promoter       AmpR promoter: bla
   6427..35      +  CDS            rop (fragment) (across the origin): Rop protein, which maintains plasmids at low copy number; rop
>Addgene plasmid #82387 | pCas35 | addgene full sequence | sequence record 161482 | Addgene NGS result
TCGCGCGTTTCGGTGATGACGGTGAAAACCTCTGACACATGCAGCTCCCGGAGACGGTCACAGCTTGTCT
GTAAGCGGATGCCGGGAGCAGACAAGCCCGTCAGGGCGCGTCAGCGGGTGTTGGCGGGTGTCGGGGCTGG
CTTAACTATGCGGCATCAGAGCAGATTGTACTGAGAGTGCACCATATGCGGTGTGAAATACCGCACAGAT
GCGTAAGGAGAAAATACCGCATCAGGCGCCATTCGCCATTCAGGCTGCGCAACTGTTGGGAAGGGCGATC
GGTGCGGGCCTCTTCGCTATTACGCCAGCTGGCGAAAGGGGGATGTGCTGCAAGGCGATTAAGTTGGGTA
ACGCCAGGGTTTTCCCAGTCACGACGTTGTAAAACGACGGCCAGTGATGTTTGGTCGAAAATTCTTCACA
CTTTTAACGGCTGTCTCCACAGTGTTCCTGACTCCTATTTACGGAGCGGCTCAAACGATGCAAGATCAAA
GTAATACGATGAATAATGAAAATTCATTGGGGAATAGTGCGACTGGGGTAGTCAACCAAACCGCTGTGTA
CAACTTAGGTCAAAGTGCCACCTACGGTTTTAGAGGGATCGTTTGTCCCCGCCCTTCCTTTGTGCTCAGT
GGCTCTGCAAATGGCAATACATTTGATGGGGAGAGTTCAAATTCCTACGCTCTTTCCGGTGCCATTATTG
TGCCCCTCGGTGGTCAAGTGGGCAGCAACTGTAGAGATTTCAGCACTACCCTACTGGAAAGAGAACAAGC
CGAATTAGCAAAGTTTCAAATCCAATCTTCAGCGGAAACAGTCAAACTTTGTGCTGACATGATTTCTTCA
GGCATTCAAGTAGATCCAGAGGTTTATCCAGTACTGGCGCGGCAATGTTCTGCAGTTCGGTTGGTTTCAC
AAGGACGGGCTTCTAGCACAAATGAAGCCCGACAAAATGAATCGACTCACAATAAGCTAGATGATGATGT
AGAATTGTCTGCTAATTACTTAAAAACTGAGTAAATATAATATTTTGAATAGTGAGGAAAAATATCTCAA
AGGCTATATGAAAATAAAAAAAGAGCGGCTAAAAAATCTTCAGCTTACAGTGACGCCTGTCTTTGCATTC
TAAAGCACTAAAACACAGTCGTTTTTTTACTGACTCCAAGTGTTTTTATTACTATACTTAGAAATTCGTC
AAATAGGCATGAAATTGCTGTATTAAAATATCCTACTGTATCTTTTAGTTCACACTATTTTTCTTGAGTT
AATTTTGTATCAATAACTATAAACGCAGAAAGGCCCACCCGAAGGTGAGCCAGTGTGACTCTAGTAGAGA
GCGTTCAACCCCTTGGGGCCTCTAAACGGGTCTTGAGGGGTTTTTTGTCTAGTAGTGATCTACACTAGCA
CTATCAGTGTTATTAAGCTACTAAAGCGTAGTTTTCGTCGTTTGCAGCGGACCCACTTTCACATTTAAGT
TGTTTTTCTAATCCGCATATGATCAATTCAAGGCCGAATAAGAAGGCTGGCTCTGCACCTTGGTGATCAA
ATAATTCGATAGCTTGTCGTAATAATGGCGGCATACTATCAGTAGTAGGTGTTTCCCTTTCTTCTTTAGC
GACTTGATGCTCTTGATCTTCCAATACGCAACCTAAAGTAAAATGCCCCACAGCGCTGAGTGCATATAAT
GCATTCTCTAGTGAAAAACCTTGTTGGCATAAAAAGGCTAATTGATTTTCGAGAGTTTCATACTGTTTTT
CTGTAGGCCGTGTACCTAAATGTACTTTTGCTCCATCGCGATGACTTAGTAAAGCACATCTAAAACTTTT
AGCGTTATTACGTAAAAAATCTTGCCAGCTTTCCCCTTCTAAAGGGCAAAAGTGAGTATGGTGCCTATCT
AACATCTCAATGGCTAAGGCGTCGAGCAAAGCCCGCTTATTTTTTACATGCCAATACAATGTAGGCTGCT
CTACACCTAGCTTCTGGGCGAGTTTACGGGTTGTTAAACCTTCGATTCCGACCTCATTAAGCAGCTCTAA
TGCGCTGTTAATCACTTTACTTTTATCTAATCTGGACATCTAGTATTTCTCCTCTTTCTCTAGTAGCTAG
CATAATCCCTAGGACTGAGCTAGCCATCAGGTTAACAAAAAAGCAGGAATATCCCTATCAGTGATAGACA
GACATCCCTATCAGTGATAGAGTATAAAGTTAACTGCTAGAAATGAACTCACCTCGTTTTAGAGCTAGAA
ATAGCAAGTTAAAATAAGGCTAGTCCGTTATCAACTTGAAAAAGTGGCACCGAGTCGGTGCTTTTTTTGA
AGCTTGGGCCCGAACAAAAACTCATCTCAGAAGAGGATCTGAATAGCGCCGTCGATCATCATCATCATCA
TCATTGAGTTTAAACGGTCTCCAGCTTGGCTGTTTTGGCGGATGAGAGAAGATTTTCAGCCTGATACAGA
TTAAATCAGAACGCAGAAGCGGTCTGATAAAACAGAATTTGCCTGGCGGCAGTAGCGCGGTGGTCCCACC
TGACCCCATGCCGAACTCAGAAGTGAAACGCCGTAGCGCCGATGGTAGTGTGGGGTCTCCCCATGCGAGA
GTAGGGAACTGCCAGGCATCAAATAAAACGAAAGGCCCAGTCTTTCGACTGAGCCTTTCGTTTTATCTGT
TGTTTGTCGGTGAACTACGGGGTCTGACGCTCAGTGGAACGAAAACTCACGTTAAGGGATTTTGGTCATG
AACAATAAAACTGTCTGCTTACATAAACAGTAATACAAGGGGTGTTATGAGCCATATTCAACGGGAAACG
TCTTGCTCTAGGCCGCGATTAAATTCCAACATGGATGCTGATTTATATGGGTATAAATGGGCTCGCGATA
ATGTCGGGCAATCAGGTGCGACAATCTATCGATTGTATGGGAAGCCCGATGCGCCAGAGTTGTTTCTGAA
ACATGGCAAAGGTAGCGTTGCCAATGATGTTACAGATGAGATGGTCAGACTAAACTGGCTGACGGAATTT
ATGCCTCTTCCGACCATCAAGCATTTTATCCGTACTCCTGATGATGCATGGTTACTCACCACTGCGATCC
CCGGGAAAACAGCATTCCAGGTATTAGAAGAATATCCTGATTCAGGTGAAAATATTGTTGATGCGCTGGC
AGTGTTCCTGCGCCGGTTGCATTCGATTCCTGTTTGTAATTGTCCTTTTAACAGCGATCGCGTATTTCGT
CTCGCTCAGGCGCAATCACGAATGAATAACGGTTTGGTTGATGCGAGTGATTTTGATGACGAGCGTAATG
GCTGGCCTGTTGAACAAGTCTGGAAAGAAATGCATAAACTTTTGCCATTCTCACCGGATTCAGTCGTCAC
TCATGGTGATTTCTCACTTGATAACCTTATTTTTGACGAGGGGAAATTAATAGGTTGTATTGATGTTGGA
CGAGTCGGAATCGCAGACCGATACCAGGATCTTGCCATCCTATGGAACTGCCTCGGTGAGTTTTCTCCTT
CATTACAGAAACGGCTTTTTCAAAAATATGGTATTGATAATCCTGATATGAATAAATTGCAGTTTCATTT
GATGCTCGATGAGTTTTTCTAAGAATTAATTCATGAGCGGATACATATTTGAATGTATTTAGAAAAATAA
ACAAATAGGGGTTCCGCGCACATTTCCCCGAAAAGGTGGATCCGAAAATAAAGTCAAAGTGCTTCTATAA
TTTAAGATCTATTTTTAAACAGTACAGCTTTACAGAAAGAAAAACCAGAAGGGACGCCTATTTTATCTCG
TTTCTTCCCAGAGTAGCAGGACATTTTTTTCTGTAAAAGCAGAGCAATTTGTACTGAAATCATTATCAAT
AATGACATTAGATTCTTCGATCAAGACATCTGTACCGTTGCTTATATCTGCTTCAGAGCCTAATACAATG
GGGTATTGTGGTTGTTGACATGCAGCATTAACGAGTACTTTGACTGGGAATACAACCGAATCATCGCTAT
AGGTGTAGACATTGGCGTGGTAGTAATAGGTATAGTCATCATAGTCGTAATTATATTCATAACCATACCG
ATACTGGTAATCAAAATCAATAAATACAGGTTCACTTTTTGCCTGTTGAACAACGATAAATGATAGACCA
CTAAGGGCTGCTGTAAACAGTTTATTCATTTTGCTTTCTCCATCCCTTGACTTAATTAAGCTTGGCGTAA
TCATGGTCATAGCTGTTTCCTGTGTGAAATTGTTATCCGCTCACAATTCCACACAACATACGAGCCGGAA
GCATAAAGTGTAAAGCCTGGGGTGCCTAATGAGTGAGCTAACTCACATTAATTGCGTTGCGCTCACTGCC
CGCTTTCCAGTCGGGAAACCTGTCGTGCCAGCTGCATTAATGAATCGGCCAACGCGCGGGGAGAGGCGGT
TTGCGTATTGGGCGCTCTTCCGCTTCCTCGCTCACTGACTCGCTGCGCTCGGTCGTTCGGCTGCGGCGAG
CGGTATCAGCTCACTCAAAGGCGGTAATACGGTTATCCACAGAATCAGGGGATAACGCAGGAAAGAACAT
GTGAGCAAAAGGCCAGCAAAAGGCCAGGAACCGTAAAAAGGCCGCGTTGCTGGCGTTTTTCCATAGGCTC
CGCCCCCCTGACGAGCATCACAAAAATCGACGCTCAAGTCAGAGGTGGCGAAACCCGACAGGACTATAAA
GATACCAGGCGTTTCCCCCTGGAAGCTCCCTCGTGCGCTCTCCTGTTCCGACCCTGCCGCTTACCGGATA
CCTGTCCGCCTTTCTCCCTTCGGGAAGCGTGGCGCTTTCTCATAGCTCACGCTGTAGGTATCTCAGTTCG
GTGTAGGTCGTTCGCTCCAAGCTGGGCTGTGTGCACGAACCCCCCGTTCAGCCCGACCGCTGCGCCTTAT
CCGGTAACTATCGTCTTGAGTCCAACCCGGTAAGACACGACTTATCGCCACTGGCAGCAGCCACTGGTAA
CAGGATTAGCAGAGCGAGGTATGTAGGCGGTGCTACAGAGTTCTTGAAGTGGTGGCCTAACTACGGCTAC
ACTAGAAGAACAGTATTTGGTATCTGCGCTCTGCTGAAGCCAGTTACCTTCGGAAAAAGAGTTGGTAGCT
CTTGATCCGGCAAACAAACCACCGCTGGTAGCGGTGGTTTTTTTGTTTGCAAGCAGCAGATTACGCGCAG
AAAAAAAGGATCTCAAGAAGATCCTTTGATCTTTTCTACGGGGTCTGACGCTCAGTGGAACGAAAACTCA
CGTTAAGGGATTTTGGTCATGAGATTATCAAAAAGGATCTTCACCTAGATCCTTTTAAATTAAAAATGAA
GTTTTAAATCAATCTAAAGTATATATGAGTAAACTTGGTCTGACAGTTACCAATGCTTAATCAGTGAGGC
ACCTATCTCAGCGATCTGTCTATTTCGTTCATCCATAGTTGCCTGACTCCCCGTCGTGTAGATAACTACG
ATACGGGAGGGCTTACCATCTGGCCCCAGTGCTGCAATGATACCGCGAGACCCACGCTCACCGGCTCCAG
ATTTATCAGCAATAAACCAGCCAGCCGGAAGGGCCGAGCGCAGAAGTGGTCCTGCAACTTTATCCGCCTC
CATCCAGTCTATTAATTGTTGCCGGGAAGCTAGAGTAAGTAGTTCGCCAGTTAATAGTTTGCGCAACGTT
GTTGCCATTGCTACAGGCATCGTGGTGTCACGCTCGTCGTTTGGTATGGCTTCATTCAGCTCCGGTTCCC
AACGATCAAGGCGAGTTACATGATCCCCCATGTTGTGCAAAAAAGCGGTTAGCTCCTTCGGTCCTCCGAT
CGTTGTCAGAAGTAAGTTGGCCGCAGTGTTATCACTCATGGTTATGGCAGCACTGCATAATTCTCTTACT
GTCATGCCATCCGTAAGATGCTTTTCTGTGACTGGTGAGTACTCAACCAAGTCATTCTGAGAATAGTGTA
TGCGGCGACCGAGTTGCTCTTGCCCGGCGTCAATACGGGATAATACCGCGCCACATAGCAGAACTTTAAA
AGTGCTCATCATTGGAAAACGTTCTTCGGGGCGAAAACTCTCAAGGATCTTACCGCTGTTGAGATCCAGT
TCGATGTAACCCACTCGTGCACCCAACTGATCTTCAGCATCTTTTACTTTCACCAGCGTTTCTGGGTGAG
CAAAAACAGGAAGGCAAAATGCCGCAAAAAAGGGAATAAGGGCGACACGGAAATGTTGAATACTCATACT
CTTCCTTTTTCAATATTATTGAAGCATTTATCAGGGTTATTGTCTCATGAGCGGATACATATTTGAATGT
ATTTAGAAAAATAAACAAATAGGGGTTCCGCGCACATTTCCCCGAAAAGTGCCACCTGACGTCTAAGAAA
CCATTATTATCATGACATTAACCTATAAAAATAGGCGTATCACGAGGCCCTTTCGTC
