>Addgene plasmid #82387 | pCas35 | addgene partial sequence | sequence record 158792 | Tet-R 5'-GGCGAGTTTACGGGTTGTTA-3'
ATGCGCTGTTAATCACTTTACTTTTATCTAATCTGGACATCTAGTATTTCTCCTCTTTCTCTAGTAGCTA
GCATAATCCCTAGGACTGAGCTAGCCATCAGGTTAACAAAAAAGCAGGAATATCCCTATCAGTGATAGAC
AGACATCCCTATCAGTGATAGAGTATAAAGTTAACTGCTAGAAATGAACTCACCTCGTTTTAGAGCTAGA
AATAGCAAGTTAAAATAAGGCTAGTCCGTTATCAACTTGAAAAAGTGGCACCGAGTCGGTGCTTTTTTTG
AAGCTTGGGCCCGAACAAAAACTCATCTCAGAAGAGGATCTGAATAGCGCCGTCGATCATCATCATCATC
ATCATTGAGTTTAAACGGTCTCCAGCTTGGCTGTTTTGGCGGATGAGAGAAGATTTTCAGCCTGATACAG
ATTAAATCAGAACGCAGAAGCGGTCTGATAAAACAGAATTTGCCTGGCGGCAGTAGCGCGGTGGTCCCAC
CTGACCCCATGCCGAACTCAGAAGTGAAACGCCGTAGCGCCGATGGTAGTGTGGGGTCTCCCCATGCGAG
AGTAGGGAACTGCCAGGCATCAAATAAAACGAAAGGCCCAGTCTTTCGACTGAGCCTTTCGTTTTATCTG
TTGTTTGTCGGTGAACTACGGGGTCTGACGCTCAGTGGAACGAAAACTCACGTTAAGGGATTTTGGTCAT
GAACAATAAAACTGTCTGCTTACATAAACAGTAATACAAGGGGTGTTATGAGCCATATTCAACGGGAAAC
GTCTTGCTCTAGGCCGCGATTAAATTCCAACATGGATGCTGATTTATATGGGTATAAATGGG
