>Addgene plasmid #82387 | pCas35 | addgene partial sequence | sequence record 158795 | M13pUC-Rev 5'-AGCGGATAACAATTTCACACAGG-3'
ATGAATAAACTGTTTACAGCAGCCCTTAGTGGTCTATCATTTATCGTTGTTCAACAGGCAAAAAGTGAAC
CTGTATTTATTGATTTTGATTACCAGTATCGGTATGGTTATGAATATAATTACGACTATGATGACTATAC
CTATTACTACCACGCCAATGTCTACACCTATAGCGATGATTCGGTTGTATTCCCAGTCAAAGTACTCGTT
AATGCTGCATGTCAACAACCACAATACCCCATTGTATTAGGCTCTGAAGCAGATATAAGCAACGGTACAG
ATGTCTTGATCGAAGAATCTAATGTCATTATTGATAATGATTTCAGTACAAATTGCTCTGCTTTTACAGA
AAAAAATGTCCTGCTACTCTGGGAAGAAACGAGATAAAATAGGCGTCCCTTCTGGTTTTTCTTTCTGTAA
AGCTGTACTGTTTAAAAATAGATCTTAAATTATAGAAGCACTTTGACTTTATTTTCGGATCCACCTTTTC
GGGGAAATGTGCGCGGAACCCCTATTTGTTTATTTTTCTAAATACATTCAAATATGTATCCGCTCATGAA
TTAATTCTTAGAAAAACTCATCGAGCATCAAATGAAACTGCAATTTATTCATATCAGGATTATCAATACC
ATATTTTTGAAAAAGCCGTTTCTGTAATGAAGGAGAAAACTCACCGAGGCAGTTCCATAGGATGGCAAGA
TCCTGGTATCGGTCTGCGATTCCGACTCGTCCAACATCAATACAACCTATTAATTTCCCCTCGTCAAAAA
TAAGGTTATCAAGTGAGAAATCACCATGAGTGACGACTG
